>Addgene plasmid #116946 | pMRXIP-GFP-YKT6 | addgene full sequence | sequence record 224943 | Addgene NGS Result
GGCCAGACTGTTACCACTCCCTTAAGTTTGACCTTAGGTCACTGGAAAGATGTCGAGCGGATCGCTCACA
ACCAGTCGGTAGATGTCAAGAAGAGACGTTGGGTTACCTTCTGCTCTGCAGAATGGCCAACCTTTAACGT
CGGATGGCCGCGAGACGGCACCTTTAACCGAGACCTCATCACCCAGGTTAAGATCAAGGTCTTTTCACCT
GGCCCGCATGGACACCCAGACCAGGTCCCCTACATCGTGACCTGGGAAGCCTTGGCTTTTGACCCCCCTC
CCTGGGTCAAGCCCTTTGTACACCCTAAGCCTCCGCCTCCTCTTCCTCCATCCGCCCCGTCTCTCCCCCT
TGAACCTCCTCGTTCGACCCCGCCTCGATCCTCCCTTTATCCAGCCCTCACTCCTTCTCTAGGCGCCCCC
ATATGGCCATATGAGATCTTATATGGGGCACCCCCGCCCCTTGTAAACTTCCCTGACCCTGACATGACAA
GAGTTACTAACAGCCCCTCTCTCCAAGCTCACTTACAGGCTCTCTACTTAGTCCAGCACGAAGTCTGGAG
ACCTCTGGCGGCAGCCTACCAAGAACAACTGGACCGACCGGTGGTACCTCACCCTTACCGAGTCGGCGAC
ACAGTGTGGGTCCGCCGACACCAGACTAAGAACCTAGAACCTCGCTGGAAAGGACCTTACACAGTCCTGC
TGACCACCCCCACCGCCCTCAAAGTAGACGGCATCGCAGCTTGGATACACGCCGCCCACGTGAAGGCTGC
CGACCCCGGGGGTGGACCATCCTCTAGACTGCCGGATCTGCCATGGTGAGCAAGGGCGAGGAGCTGTTCA
CCGGGGTGGTGCCCATCCTGGTCGAGCTGGACGGCGACGTAAACGGCCACAAGTTCAGCGTGTCCGGCGA
GGGCGAGGGCGATGCCACCTACGGCAAGCTGACCCTGAAGTTCATCTGCACCACCGGCAAGCTGCCCGTG
CCCTGGCCCACCCTCGTGACCACCCTGACCTACGGCGTGCAGTGCTTCAGCCGCTACCCCGACCACATGA
AGCAGCACGACTTCTTCAAGTCCGCCATGCCCGAAGGCTACGTCCAGGAGCGCACCATCTTCTTCAAGGA
CGACGGCAACTACAAGACCCGCGCCGAGGTGAAGTTCGAGGGCGACACCCTGGTGAACCGCATCGAGCTG
AAGGGCATCGACTTCAAGGAGGACGGCAACATCCTGGGGCACAAGCTGGAGTACAACTACAACAGCCACA
ACGTCTATATCATGGCCGACAAGCAGAAGAACGGCATCAAGGTGAACTTCAAGATCCGCCACAACATCGA
GGACGGCAGCGTGCAGCTCGCCGACCACTACCAGCAGAACACCCCCATCGGCGACGGCCCCGTGCTGCTG
CCCGACAACCACTACCTGAGCACCCAGTCCGCCCTGAGCAAAGACCCCAACGAGAAGCGCGATCACATGG
TCCTGCTGGAGTTCGTGACCGCCGCCGGGATCACTCTCGGCATGGACGAGCTGTACAAGGGTGGCGGTGG
CTCGGGCGGTGGTGGGTCGGGTGGCGGCGGATCTATCGATGAATTGAATTCACGCGTTCGCGAGTTAACG
GATCCCTCGAGCGGCCGCATGAAGCTGTACAGCCTCAGCGTCCTCTACAAAGGCGAGGCCAAGGTGGTGC
TGCTCAAAGCCGCATACGATGTGTCTTCCTTCAGCTTTTTCCAGAGATCCAGCGTTCAGGAATTCATGAC
CTTCACGAGTCAACTGATTGTGGAGCGCTCATCGAAAGGCACTAGAGCTTCTGTCAAAGAACAAGACTAT
CTGTGCCACGTCTACGTCCGGAATGATAGTCTTGCAGGTGTGGTCATTGCTGACAATGAATACCCATCCC
GGGTGGCCTTTACCTTGCTGGAGAAGGTACTAGATGAATTCTCCAAGCAAGTCGACAGGATAGACTGGCC
AGTAGGATCCCCTGCTACAATCCATTACCCAGCCCTGGATGGTCACCTCAGTAGATACCAGAACCCACGA
GAAGCTGATCCCATGACTAAAGTGCAGGCCGAACTAGATGAGACCAAAATCATTCTGCACAACACCATGG
AGTCTCTGTTAGAGCGAGGTGAGAAGCTAGATGACTTGGTGTCCAAATCCGAGGTGCTGGGAACACAGTC
TAAAGCCTTCTATAAAACTGCCCGGAAACAAAACTCATGCTGTGCCATCATGTGAGCGGCCGCTACGTAA
ATTCCGCCCCCCCCCCTAACGTTACTGGCCGAAGCCGCTTGGAATAAGGCCGGTGTGCGTTTGTCTATAT
GTTATTTTCCACCATATTGCCGTCTTTTGGCAATGTGAGGGCCCGGAAACCTGGCCCTGTCTTCTTGACG
AGCATTCCTAGGGGTCTTTCCCCTCTCGCCAAAGGAATGCAAGGTCTGTTGAATGTCGTGAAGGAAGCAG
TTCCTCTGGAAGCTTCTTGAAGACAAACAACGTCTGTAGCGACCCTTTGCAGGCAGCGGAACCCCCCACC
TGGCGACAGGTGCCTCTGCGGCCAAAAGCCACGTGTATAAGATACACCTGCAAAGGCGGCACAACCCCAG
TGCCACGTTGTGAGTTGGATAGTTGTGGAAAGAGTCAAATGGCTCTCCTCAAGCGTATTCAACAAGGGGC
TGAAGGATGCCCAGAAGGTACCCCATTGTATGGGATCTGATCTGGGGCCTCGGTGCACATGCTTTACATG
TGTTTAGTCGAGGTTAAAAAAACGTCTAGGCCCCCCGAACCACGGGGACGTGGTTTTCCTTTGAAAAACA
CGATGATAATATGGCCACAACCATGACCGAGTACAAGCCCACGGTGCGCCTCGCCACCCGCGACGACGTC
CCCCGGGCCGTACGCACCCTCGCCGCCGCGTTCGCCGACTACCCCGCCACGCGCCACACCGTCGACCCGG
ACCGCCACATCGAGCGGGTCACCGAGCTGCAAGAACTCTTCCTCACGCGCGTCGGGCTCGACATCGGCAA
GGTGTGGGTCGCGGACGACGGCGCCGCGGTGGCGGTCTGGACCACGCCGGAGAGCGTCGAAGCGGGGGCG
GTGTTCGCCGAGATCGGCCCGCGCATGGCCGAGTTGAGCGGTTCCCGGCTGGCCGCGCAGCAACAGATGG
AAGGCCTCCTGGCGCCGCACCGGCCCAAGGAGCCCGCGTGGTTCCTGGCCACCGTCGGCGTCTCGCCCGA
CCACCAGGGCAAGGGTCTGGGCAGCGCCGTCGTGCTCCCCGGAGTGGAGGCGGCCGAGCGCGCCGGGGTG
CCCGCCTTCCTGGAGACCTCCGCGCCCCGCAACCTCCCCTTCTACGAGCGGCTCGGCTTCACCGTCACCG
CCGACGTCGAGGTGCCCGAAGGACCGCGCACCTGGTGCATGACCCGCAAGCCCGGTGCCTGACGCCCGCC
CCACGACCCGCAGCGCCCGACCGAAAGGAGCGCACGACCCCATGGCTCGACGATAAAATAAAAGATTTTA
TTTAGTCTCCAGAAAAAGGGGGGAATGAAAGACCCCACCTGTAGGTTTGGCAAGCTAGCTTAAGTAACGC
CATTTTGCAAGGCATGGAAAAATACATAACTGAGAATAGAGAAGTTCAGATCAAGGTCAGGAACAGATGG
AACAGCTGAATATGGGCCAAACAGGATATCTGTGGTAAGCAGTTCCTGCCCCGGCTCAGGGCCAAGAACA
GATGGAACAGCTGAATATGGGCCAAACAGGATATCTGTGGTAAGCAGTTCCTGCCCCGGCTCAGGGCCAA
GAACAGATGGTCCCCAGATGCGGTCCAGCCCTCAGCAGTTTCTAGAGAACCATCAGATGTTTCCAGGGTG
CCCCAAGGACCTGAAATGACCCTGTGCCTTATTTGAACTAACCAATCAGTTCGCTTCTCGCTTCTGTTCG
CGCGCTTCTGCTCCCCGAGCTCAATAAAAGAGCCCACAACCCCTCACTCGGGGCGCCAGTCCTCCGATTG
ACTGAGTCGCCCGGGTACCCGTGTATCCAATAAACCCTCTTGCAGTTGCATCCGACTTGTGGTCTCGCTG
TTCCTTGGGAGGGTCTCCTCTGAGTGATTGACTACCCGTCAGCGGGGGTCTTTCACATGCAGCATGTATC
AAAATTAATTTGGTTTTTTTTCTTAAGTATTTACATTAAATGGCCATAGTTGCATTAATGAATCGGCCAA
CGCGCGGGGAGAGGCGGTTTGCGTATTGGGCGCTCTTCCGCTTCCTCGCTCACTGACTCGCTGCGCTCGG
TCGTTCGGCTGCGGCGAGCGGTATCAGCTCACTCAAAGGCGGTAATACGGTTATCCACAGAATCAGGGGA
TAACGCAGGAAAGAACATGTGAGCAAAAGGCCAGCAAAAGGCCAGGAACCGTAAAAAGGCCGCGTTGCTG
GCGTTTTTCCATAGGCTCCGCCCCCCTGACGAGCATCACAAAAATCGACGCTCAAGTCAGAGGTGGCGAA
ACCCGACAGGACTATAAAGATACCAGGCGTTTCCCCCTGGAAGCTCCCTCGTGCGCTCTCCTGTTCCGAC
CCTGCCGCTTACCGGATACCTGTCCGCCTTTCTCCCTTCGGGAAGCGTGGCGCTTTCTCATAGCTCACGC
TGTAGGTATCTCAGTTCGGTGTAGGTCGTTCGCTCCAAGCTGGGCTGTGTGCACGAACCCCCCGTTCAGC
CCGACCGCTGCGCCTTATCCGGTAACTATCGTCTTGAGTCCAACCCGGTAAGACACGACTTATCGCCACT
GGCAGCAGCCACTGGTAACAGGATTAGCAGAGCGAGGTATGTAGGCGGTGCTACAGAGTTCTTGAAGTGG
TGGCCTAACTACGGCTACACTAGAAGAACAGTATTTGGTATCTGCGCTCTGCTGAAGCCAGTTACCTTCG
GAAAAAGAGTTGGTAGCTCTTGATCCGGCAAACAAACCACCGCTGGTAGCGGTGGTTTTTTTGTTTGCAA
GCAGCAGATTACGCGCAGAAAAAAAGGATCTCAAGAAGATCCTTTGATCTTTTCTACGGGGTCTGACGCT
CAGTGGAACGAAAACTCACGTTAAGGGATTTTGGTCATGAGATTATCAAAAAGGATCTTCACCTAGATCC
TTTTGCGGCCGGCCGCAAATCAATCTAAAGTATATATGAGTAAACTTGGTCTGACAGTTACCAATGCTTA
ATCAGTGAGGCACCTATCTCAGCGATCTGTCTATTTCGTTCATCCATAGTTGCCTGACTCCCCGTCGTGT
AGATAACTACGATACGGGAGGGCTTACCATCTGGCCCCAGTGCTGCAATGATACCGCGAGACCCACGCTC
ACCGGCTCCAGATTTATCAGCAATAAACCAGCCAGCCGGAAGGGCCGAGCGCAGAAGTGGTCCTGCAACT
TTATCCGCCTCCATCCAGTCTATTAATTGTTGCCGGGAAGCTAGAGTAAGTAGTTCGCCAGTTAATAGTT
TGCGCAACGTTGTTGCCATTGCTACAGGCATCGTGGTGTCACGCTCGTCGTTTGGTATGGCTTCATTCAG
CTCCGGTTCCCAACGATCAAGGCGAGTTACATGATCCCCCATGTTGTGCAAAAAAGCGGTTAGCTCCTTC
GGTCCTCCGATCGTTGTCAGAAGTAAGTTGGCCGCAGTGTTATCACTCATGGTTATGGCAGCACTGCATA
ATTCTCTTACTGTCATGCCATCCGTAAGATGCTTTTCTGTGACTGGTGAGTACTCAACCAAGTCATTCTG
AGAATAGTGTATGCGGCGACCGAGTTGCTCTTGCCCGGCGTCAACACGGGATAATACCGCGCCACATAGC
AGAACTTTAAAAGTGCTCATCATTGGAAAACGTTCTTCGGGGCGAAAACTCTCAAGGATCTTACCGCTGT
TGAGATCCAGTTCGATGTAACCCACTCGTGCACCCAACTGATCTTCAGCATCTTTTACTTTCACCAGCGT
TTCTGGGTGAGCAAAAACAGGAAGGCAAAATGCCGCAAAAAAGGGAATAAGGGCGACACGGAAATGTTGA
ATACTCATACTCTTCCTTTTTCAATATTATTGAAGCATTTATCAGGGTTATTGTCTCATGAGCGGATACA
TATTTGAATGTATTTAGAAAAATAAACAAATAGGGGTTCCGCGCACATTTCCCCGAAAAGTGCCACCTGA
CGTCTAAGAAACCATTATTATCATGACATTAACCTATAAAAATAGGCGTATCACGAGGCCCTTTCGTCTT
CACTCGAGGAGCTTGGCCCATTGCATACGTTGTATCCATATCATAATATGTACATTTATATTGGCTCATG
TCCAACATTACCGCCATGTTGACATTGATTATTGACTAGTTATTAATAGTAATCAATTACGGGGTCATTA
GTTCATAGCCCATATATGGAGTTCCGCGTTACATAACTTACGGTAAATGGCCCGCCTGGCTGACCGCCCA
ACGACCCCCGCCCATTGACGTCAATAATGACGTATGTTCCCATAGTAACGCCAATAGGGACTTTCCATTG
ACGTCAATGGGTGGAGTATTTACGGTAAACTGCCCACTTGGCAGTACATCAAGTGTATCATATGCCAAGT
ACGCCCCCTATTGACGTCAATGACGGTAAATGGCCCGCCTGGCATTATGCCCAGTACATGACCTTATGGG
ACTTTCCTACTTGGCAGTACATCTACGTATTAGTCATCGCTATTACCATGCTAGAGAACCATCAGATGTT
TCCAGGGTGCCCCAAGGACCTGAAATGACCCTGTGCCTTATTTGAACTAACCAATCAGTTCGCTTCTCGC
TTCTGTTCGCGCGCTTCTGCTCCCCGAGCTCAATAAAAGAGCCCACAACCCCTCACTCGGCGCGCCAGTC
CTCCGATTGACTGAGTCGCCCGGGTACCCGTGTATCCAATAAACCCTCTTGCAGTTGCATCCGACTTGTG
GTCTCGCTGTTCCTTGGGAGGGTCTCCTCTGAGTGATTGACTACCCGTCAGCGGGGGTCTTTCATTTGGG
GGCTCGTCCGGGATCGGGAGACCCCTGCCCAGGGACCACCGACCCACCACCGGGAGGTAAGCTGGCCAGC
AACTTATCTGTGTCTGTCCGATTGTCTAGTGTCTATGACTGATTTTATGCGCCTGCGTCGGTACTAGTTA
GCTAACTAGCTCTGTATCTGGCGGACCCGTGGTGGAACTGACGAGTTCGGAACACCCGGCCGCAACCCTG
GGAGACGTCCCAGGGACTTCGGGGGCCGTTTTTGTGGCCCGACCTGAGTCCAAAAATCCCGATCGTTTTG
GACTCTTTGGTGCACCCCCCTTAGAGGAGGGATATGTGGTTCTGGTAGGAGACGAGAACCTAAAACAGTT
CCCGCCTCCGTCTGAATTTTTGCTTTCGGTTTGGGACCGAAGCCGCGCCGCGCGTCTTGTCTGCTGCAGC
ATCGTTCTGTGTTGTCTCTGTCTGACTGTGTTTCTGTATTTGTCTGAAAATATGGGCCCG
Features (pLannotate 1.2.2; 15 found; start..end, strand, type, name):
      1..417     +  CDS            gag (truncated): truncated Moloney murine leukemia virus (MMLV) gag gene lacking the start codon
    427..801     +  misc_feature   pol region: Moloney murine leukemia virus (MMLV) pol region containing the splice acceptor site
    813..1529    +  CDS            EGFP: EGFP is a basic (constitutively fluorescent) green fluorescent protein published in 1996, derived from Aequorea victoria. It is reported to be a rapidly-maturing weak dimer with moderate acid sensitivity.
   1629..2222    +  CDS            YKT6: YKT6_HUMAN - Experimental evidence at protein level: Swiss-Prot protein existence level 1. Vesicular soluble NSF attachment protein receptor (v-SNARE) mediating vesicle docking and fusion to a specific acceptor cellular compartment. Functions in endoplasmic reticulum to Golgi transport; as part of a SNARE complex composed of GOSR1, GOSR2 and STX5. Functions in early/recycling endosome to TGN transport; as part of a SNARE complex composed of BET1L, GOSR1 and STX5. Has a S-palmitoyl transferase activity. From Homo sapiens (Human).
   2347..2809    +  misc_feature   IRES: internal ribosome entry site (IRES) of the encephalomyocarditis virus (EMCV)
   2823..3422    +  CDS            PuroR: puromycin N-acetyltransferase; pac from Streptomyces alboniger; confers resistance to puromycin
   3524..3645    +  LTR            3' LTR (ΔU3) (fragment): self-inactivating 3' long terminal repeat (LTR) from Moloney murine leukemia virus
   3646..4115    +  LTR            LTR: long terminal repeat from Moloney murine leukemia virus
   4181..4233    -  CDS            lacI (fragment): lac repressor; lacI; The lac repressor binds to the lac operator to inhibit transcription in E. coli. This inhibition can be relieved by adding lactose or isopropyl-β-D-thiogalactopyranoside (IPTG).
   4416..5004    -  rep_origin     ori: high-copy-number ColE1/pMB1/pBR322/pUC origin of replication
   5168..6028    -  CDS            AmpR: β-lactamase; bla; confers resistance to ampicillin, carbenicillin, and related antibiotics
   6029..6133    -  promoter       AmpR promoter: bla
   6321..6700    +  enhancer       CMV enhancer: human cytomegalovirus immediate early enhancer
   6701..6996    +  LTR            3' LTR (ΔU3) (fragment): self-inactivating 3' long terminal repeat (LTR) from Moloney murine leukemia virus
   7059..7416    +  misc_feature   MMLV Ψ: packaging signal of Moloney murine leukemia virus (MMLV)
