[The description below was written by a language model from this plasmid's Addgene catalogue record and pLannotate feature annotations shown in this document.]
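Description:
pMRXIP-GFP-YKT6 is a Moloney murine leukemia virus (MMLV)-based retroviral vector for expressing human YKT6 as an N-terminal GFP fusion in mammalian cells. It is built on the pMRXIP GFP-Ci2 backbone, which the record notes derives from the pMX family. In bacteria it is maintained through a high-copy ColE1/pUC-type origin and selected with ampicillin via the β-lactamase gene. The total size is 7,480 bp, and the annotated feature table covers the full sequence.

The retroviral unit begins with a CMV enhancer joined to a partial MMLV LTR. This hybrid 5′ element most likely accounts for the "CMV" promoter entry in the catalogue, since no separate internal CMV promoter is annotated upstream of the insert. It drives the genomic transcript in transfected packaging cells. The MMLV Ψ packaging signal follows, along with a truncated gag region lacking its start codon; together these support encapsidation of the RNA. A pol fragment carrying the splice acceptor comes next.

The payload is an EGFP coding sequence followed by the roughly 600 bp human YKT6 open reading frame, which was inserted at a NotI site retained on both sides. YKT6 is a v-SNARE involved in vesicle docking and fusion. Downstream, an EMCV IRES allows translation of puromycin N-acetyltransferase from the same transcript, so puromycin-resistant cells should also express the fusion protein. MMLV LTR sequence at the 3′ end closes the provirus.

The construct is suited to transient expression or to producing retrovirus for making stable, puromycin-selected cell lines. In such lines, GFP-YKT6 localisation can be followed by fluorescence. The associated study concerns the role of autophagosomal YKT6 in fusion with lysosomes.
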