Addgene plasmid #116946: pMRXIP-GFP-YKT6
Purpose: Expressing GFP-YKT6 for mammalian cells
Depositing lab: Noboru Mizushima. Depositing organization: The University of Tokyo. Publication: Autophagosomal YKT6 is required for fusion with lysosomes independently of syntaxin 17. Matsui T, Jiang P, Nakano S, Sakamaki Y, Yamamoto H, Mizushima N. J Cell Biol. 2018 Aug 6;217(8):2633-2645. doi: 10.1083/jcb.201712058. Epub 2018 May 22. PubMed 29789439.
Backbone
  Vector backbone: pMRXIP GFP-Ci2
  Backbone manufacturer: Dr.Shoji Yamaoka of Tokyo Medical and Dental University
  Backbone size w/o insert (bp): 6883
  Total vector size (bp): 7480
  Vector type: Mammalian Expression, Retroviral
  Selectable markers: Puromycin
Growth in bacteria
  Bacterial resistance: Ampicillin, 100 μg/mL
  Growth temperature: 37°C
  Growth strain: NEB Stable
  Copy number: High Copy
Gene/Insert
  Gene/Insert name: Synaptobrevin homolog YKT6 (alt name: YKT6)
  Species: H. sapiens (human)
  Insert size (bp): 597
  GenBank ID: NM_006555.3 NM_006555.3
  Entrez Gene: YKT6
  Promoter: CMV
  Tag / fusion protein: GFP (N terminal on backbone)
  Cloning method: Restriction Enzyme; 5′ cloning site NotI (not destroyed); 3′ cloning site NotI (not destroyed)
  Sequencing primers: 5′ none; 3′ none
Resource information
  A portion of this plasmid was derived from a plasmid made by: It has the pMX backbone
Terms and licenses: Academic/Nonprofit Terms; Industry Terms: Not Available to Industry
How to cite: pMRXIP-GFP-YKT6 was a gift from Noboru Mizushima (Addgene plasmid # 116946 ; http://n2t.net/addgene:116946 ; RRID:Addgene_116946)
